>Addgene plasmid #193069 | pFUW-tetO-mCh-Gata2-del-C-ZF(343-379) | addgene full sequence | sequence record 382424 | Addgene NGS Result
TGACTAGTTATTAATAGTAATCAATTACGGGGTCATTAGTTCATAGCCCATATATGGAGTTCCGCGTTAC
ATAACTTACGGTAAATGGCCCGCCTGGCTGACCGCCCAACGACCCCCGCCCATTGACGTCAATAATGACG
TATGTTCCCATAGTAACGCCAATAGGGACTTTCCATTGACGTCAATGGGTGGAGTATTTACGGTAAACTG
CCCACTTGGCAGTACATCAAGTGTATCATATGCCAAGTACGCCCCCTATTGACGTCAATGACGGTAAATG
GCCCGCCTGGCATTATGCCCAGTACATGACCTTATGGGACTTTCCTACTTGGCAGTACATCTACGTATTA
GTCATCGCTATTACCATGGTGATGCGGTTTTGGCAGTACATCAATGGGCGTGGATAGCGGTTTGACTCAC
GGGGATTTCCAAGTCTCCACCCCATTGACGTCAATGGGAGTTTGTTTTGGCACCAAAATCAACGGGACTT
TCCAAAATGTCGTAACAACTCCGCCCCATTGACGCAAATGGGCGGTAGGCGTGTACGGTGGGAGGTCTAT
ATAAGCAGCGCGTTTTGCCTGTACTGGGTCTCTCTGGTTAGACCAGATCTGAGCCTGGGAGCTCTCTGGC
TAACTAGGGAACCCACTGCTTAAGCCTCAATAAAGCTTGCCTTGAGTGCTTCAAGTAGTGTGTGCCCGTC
TGTTGTGTGACTCTGGTAACTAGAGATCCCTCAGACCCTTTTAGTCAGTGTGGAAAATCTCTAGCAGTGG
CGCCCGAACAGGGACTTGAAAGCGAAAGGGAAACCAGAGGAGCTCTCTCGACGCAGGACTCGGCTTGCTG
AAGCGCGCACGGCAAGAGGCGAGGGGCGGCGACTGGTGAGTACGCCAAAAATTTTGACTAGCGGAGGCTA
GAAGGAGAGAGATGGGTGCGAGAGCGTCAGTATTAAGCGGGGGAGAATTAGATCGCGATGGGAAAAAATT
CGGTTAAGGCCAGGGGGAAAGAAAAAATATAAATTAAAACATATAGTATGGGCAAGCAGGGAGCTAGAAC
GATTCGCAGTTAATCCTGGCCTGTTAGAAACATCAGAAGGCTGTAGACAAATACTGGGACAGCTACAACC
ATCCCTTCAGACAGGATCAGAAGAACTTAGATCATTATATAATACAGTAGCAACCCTCTATTGTGTGCAT
CAAAGGATAGAGATAAAAGACACCAAGGAAGCTTTAGACAAGATAGAGGAAGAGCAAAACAAAAGTAAGA
CCACCGCACAGCAAGCGGCCGCTGATCTTCAGACCTGGAGGAGGAGATATGAGGGACAATTGGAGAAGTG
AATTATATAAATATAAAGTAGTAAAAATTGAACCATTAGGAGTAGCACCCACCAAGGCAAAGAGAAGAGT
GGTGCAGAGAGAAAAAAGAGCAGTGGGAATAGGAGCTTTGTTCCTTGGGTTCTTGGGAGCAGCAGGAAGC
ACTATGGGCGCAGCGTCAATGACGCTGACGGTACAGGCCAGACAATTATTGTCTGGTATAGTGCAGCAGC
AGAACAATTTGCTGAGGGCTATTGAGGCGCAACAGCATCTGTTGCAACTCACAGTCTGGGGCATCAAGCA
GCTCCAGGCAAGAATCCTGGCTGTGGAAAGATACCTAAAGGATCAACAGCTCCTGGGGATTTGGGGTTGC
TCTGGAAAACTCATTTGCACCACTGCTGTGCCTTGGAATGCTAGTTGGAGTAATAAATCTCTGGAACAGA
TTTGGAATCACACGACCTGGATGGAGTGGGACAGAGAAATTAACAATTACACAAGCTTAATACACTCCTT
AATTGAAGAATCGCAAAACCAGCAAGAAAAGAATGAACAAGAATTATTGGAATTAGATAAATGGGCAAGT
TTGTGGAATTGGTTTAACATAACAAATTGGCTGTGGTATATAAAATTATTCATAATGATAGTAGGAGGCT
TGGTAGGTTTAAGAATAGTTTTTGCTGTACTTTCTATAGTGAATAGAGTTAGGCAGGGATATTCACCATT
ATCGTTTCAGACCCACCTCCCAACCCCGAGGGGACCCGACAGGCCCGAAGGAATAGAAGAAGAAGGTGGA
GAGAGAGACAGAGACAGATCCATTCGATTAGTGAACGGATCGGCACTGCGTGCGCCAATTCTGCAGACAA
ATGGCAGTATTCATCCACAATTTTAAAAGAAAAGGGGGGATTGGGGGGTACAGTGCAGGGGAAAGAATAG
TAGACATAATAGCAACAGACATACAAACTAAAGAATTACAAAAACAAATTACAAAAATTCAAAATTTTCG
GGTTTATTACAGGGACAGCAGAGATCCAGTTTGGTTAGATCTCGAGTTTACCACTCCCTATCAGTGATAG
AGAAAAGTGAAAGTCGAGTTTACCACTCCCTATCAGTGATAGAGAAAAGTGAAAGTCGAGTTTACCACTC
CCTATCAGTGATAGAGAAAAGTGAAAGTCGAGTTTACCACTCCCTATCAGTGATAGAGAAAAGTGAAAGT
CGAGTTTACCACTCCCTATCAGTGATAGAGAAAAGTGAAAGTCGAGTTTACCACTCCCTATCAGTGATAG
AGAAAAGTGAAAGTCGAGTTTACCACTCCCTATCAGTGATAGAGAAAAGTGAAAGTCGAGCTCGGTACCC
GGGTCGAGGTAGGCGTGTACGGTGGGAGGCCTATATAAGCAGAGCTCGTTTAGTGAACCGTCAGATCGCC
TGGAGACGCCATCCACGCTGTTTTGACCTCCATAGAAGACACCGGGACCGATCCAGCCTCCGCGGCCCCG
AATTCACCGGTTCTAGAATGGTGAGCAAGGGCGAGGAGGTCATCAAAGAGTTCATGCGCTTCAAGGTGCG
CATGGAGGGCTCCATGAACGGCCACGAGTTCGAGATCGAGGGCGAGGGCGAGGGCCGCCCCTACGAGGGC
ACCCAGACCGCCAAGCTGAAGGTGACCAAGGGCGGCCCCCTGCCCTTCGCCTGGGACATCCTGTCCCCCC
AGTTCATGTACGGCTCCAAGGCGTACGTGAAGCACCCCGCCGACATCCCCGATTACAAGAAGCTGTCCTT
CCCCGAGGGCTTCAAGTGGGAGCGCGTGATGAACTTCGAGGACGGCGGTCTGGTGACCGTGACCCAGGAC
TCCTCCCTGCAGGACGGCACGCTGATCTACAAGGTGAAGATGCGCGGCACCAACTTCCCCCCCGACGGCC
CCGTAATGCAGAAGAAGACCATGGGCTGGGAGGCCTCCACCGAGCGCCTGTACCCCCGCGACGGCGTGCT
GAAGGGCGAGATCCACCAGGCCCTGAAGCTGAAGGACGGCGGCCACTACCTGGTGGAGTTCAAGACCATC
TACATGGCCAAGAAGCCCGTGCAACTGCCCGGCTACTACTACGTGGACACCAAGCTGGACATCACCTCCC
ACAACGAGGACTACACCATCGTGGAACAGTACGAGCGCTCCGAGGGCCGCCACCACCTGTTCCTGTACGG
CATGGACGAGCTGTACAAGGAGGTGGCGCCTGAGCAGCCTCGCTGGATGGCGCACCCCGCCGTATTGAAT
GCGCAGCACCCCGACTCGCACCATCCGGGCCTGGCGCATAACTACATGGAGCCAGCACAGCTGCTGCCTC
CCGACGAGGTGGATGTCTTCTTCAACCATCTCGACTCGCAGGGCAACCCTTACTACGCCAACCCGGCCCA
CGCGCGCGCGCGCGTTTCCTACAGCCCGGCGCATGCCCGTCTCACCGGAGGCCAGATGTGCCGACCACAC
TTGTTGCACAGCCCAGGCTTGCCGTGGCTGGACGGGGGCAAAGCAGCTCTCTCTGCCGCCGCTGCCCATC
ACCACAGTCCCTGGACCGTCAGCCCGTTCTCCAAGACCCCGCTGCACCCCTCAGCTGCTGGAGCACCCGG
AGGGCCTCTGTCTGTTTACCCAGGGGCTGCGGGTGGGAGCGGGGGAGGCAGTGGGAGCTCCGTGGCCTCC
CTCACCCCCACTGCAGCCCACTCGGGCTCCCATCTCTTCGGCTTCCCACCCACGCCACCCAAAGAAGTGT
CTCCAGACCCCAGCACAACAGGAGCTGCTTCCCCGGCCTCTTCTTCTGCAGGGGGTAGTGTAGCCCGGGG
TGAGGACAAGGATGGCGTCAAGTACCAAGTGTCACTCTCCGAGAGCATGAAGATGGAAGGCGGCAGTCCC
CTGCGCCCGGGCCTAGCTACCATGGGCACCCAGCCTGCAACACACCACCCGATACCCACCTATCCCTCCT
ATGTGCCCGCCGCAGCTCATGACTATGGCAGCAGTCTCTTCCATCCAGGAGGCTTCCTGGGTGGCCCCGC
CTCCAGCTTCACCCCTAAGCAGAGAAGCAAGGCTCGCTCCTGCTCAGAAGGCCGGGAGTGTGTCAACTGT
GGTGCCACAGCCACCCCTCTCTGGCGACGAGATGGCACGGGCCACTACCTGTGCAATGCCTGTGGGCTCT
ACCACAAGATGAATGGACAGAACCGGCCGCTCATCAAGCCCAAGCGGAGGCTGTCTGCTGCCCACAATGT
TAACAGGCCACTGACCATGAAGAAGGAAGGGATCCAGACCCGGAATCGGAAGATGTCCAGCAAATCCAAG
AAAAGCAAGAAAGGGGCTGAATGTTTCGAGGAGCTCTCCAAGTGCATGCAAGAGAAGTCACCGCCCTTCA
GTGCGGCTGCCCTGGCTGGACACATGGCACCTGTGGGACACCTCCCACCTTTTAGTCACTCTGGACACAT
CCTACCCACGCCCACGCCTATCCACCCTTCCTCCAGTCTCTCTTTTGGCCACCCCCACCCGTCCAGCATG
GTGACTGCCATGGGCTAGGCTAGCTTCGAAGATATCAAGCTTATCGATAATCAACCTCTGGATTACAAAA
TTTGTGAAAGATTGACTGGTATTCTTAACTATGTTGCTCCTTTTACGCTATGTGGATACGCTGCTTTAAT
GCCTTTGTATCATGCTATTGCTTCCCGTATGGCTTTCATTTTCTCCTCCTTGTATAAATCCTGGTTGCTG
TCTCTTTATGAGGAGTTGTGGCCCGTTGTCAGGCAACGTGGCGTGGTGTGCACTGTGTTTGCTGACGCAA
CCCCCACTGGTTGGGGCATTGCCACCACCTGTCAGCTCCTTTCCGGGACTTTCGCTTTCCCCCTCCCTAT
TGCCACGGCGGAACTCATCGCCGCCTGCCTTGCCCGCTGCTGGACAGGGGCTCGGCTGTTGGGCACTGAC
AATTCCGTGGTGTTGTCGGGGAAATCATCGTCCTTTCCTTGGCTGCTCGCCTGTGTTGCCACCTGGATTC
TGCGCGGGACGTCCTTCTGCTACGTCCCTTCGGCCCTCAATCCAGCGGACCTTCCTTCCCGCGGCCTGCT
GCCGGCTCTGCGGCCTCTTCCGCGTCTTCGCCTTCGCCCTCAGACGAGTCGGATCTCCCTTTGGGCCGCC
TCCCCGCATCGATACCGTCGACCTCGAGACCTAGAAAAACATGGAGCAATCACAAGTAGCAATACAGCAG
CTACCAATGCTGATTGTGCCTGGCTAGAAGCACAAGAGGAGGAGGAGGTGGGTTTTCCAGTCACACCTCA
GGTACCTTTAAGACCAATGACTTACAAGGCAGCTGTAGATCTTAGCCACTTTTTAAAAGAAAAGGGGGGA
CTGGAAGGGCTAATTCACTCCCAACGAAGACAAGATATCCTTGATCTGTGGATCTACCACACACAAGGCT
ACTTCCCTGATTGGCAGAACTACACACCAGGGCCAGGGATCAGATATCCACTGACCTTTGGATGGTGCTA
CAAGCTAGTACCAGTTGAGCAAGAGAAGGTAGAAGAAGCCAATGAAGGAGAGAACACCCGCTTGTTACAC
CCTGTGAGCCTGCATGGGATGGATGACCCGGAGAGAGAAGTATTAGAGTGGAGGTTTGACAGCCGCCTAG
CATTTCATCACATGGCCCGAGAGCTGCATCCGGACTGTACTGGGTCTCTCTGGTTAGACCAGATCTGAGC
CTGGGAGCTCTCTGGCTAACTAGGGAACCCACTGCTTAAGCCTCAATAAAGCTTGCCTTGAGTGCTTCAA
GTAGTGTGTGCCCGTCTGTTGTGTGACTCTGGTAACTAGAGATCCCTCAGACCCTTTTAGTCAGTGTGGA
AAATCTCTAGCAGGGCCCGTTTAAACCCGCTGATCAGCCTCGACTGTGCCTTCTAGTTGCCAGCCATCTG
TTGTTTGCCCCTCCCCCGTGCCTTCCTTGACCCTGGAAGGTGCCACTCCCACTGTCCTTTCCTAATAAAA
TGAGGAAATTGCATCGCATTGTCTGAGTAGGTGTCATTCTATTCTGGGGGGTGGGGTGGGGCAGGACAGC
AAGGGGGAGGATTGGGAAGACAATAGCAGGCATGCTGGGGATGCGGTGGGCTCTATGGCTTCTGAGGCGG
AAAGAACCAGCTGGGGCTCTAGGGGGTATCCCC
[124 nt withheld, positions 6474-6597]
C
[91 nt withheld, positions 6599-6689]
A
[49 nt withheld, positions 6691-6739]
CCTTTGACGTTGGAGTCCACGTTCTTT
[37 nt withheld, positions 6767-6803]
ACCCTATCTCGGTCTATTCTTTTGATTTATAAGGGATTTTGCCGATTTCGGCCTATTGGTTAAAAAATGA
GCTGATTTAACAAAAATTTAACGCGAATTAATTCTGTGGAATGTGTGTCAGTTAGGGTGTGGAAAGTCCC
CAGGCTCCCCAGCAGGCAGAAGTATGCAAAGCATGCATCTCAATTAGTCAGCAACCAGGTGTGGAAAGTC
CCCAGGCTCCCCAGCAGGCAGAAGTATGCAAAGCATGCATCTCAATTAGTCAGCAACCATAGTCCCGCCC
CTAACTCCGCCCATCCCGCCCCTAACTCCGCCCAGTTCCGCCCATTCTCCGCCCCATGGCTGACTAATTT
TTTTTATTTATGCAGAGGCCGAGGCCGCCTCTGCCTCTGAGCTATTCCAGAAGTAGTGAGGAGGCTTTTT
TGGAGGCCTAGGCTTTTGCAAAAAGCTCCCGGGAGCTTGTATATCCATTTTCGGATCTGATCAGCACGTG
TTGACAATTAATCATCGGCATAGTATATCGGCATAGTATAATACGACAAGGTGAGGAACTAAACCATGGC
CAAGTTGACCAGTGCCGTTCCGGTGCTCACCGCGCGCGACGTCGCCGGAGCGGTCGAGTTCTGGACCGAC
CGGCTCGGGTTCTCCCGGGACTTCGTGGAGGACGACTTCGCCGGTGTGGTCCGGGACGACGTGACCCTGT
TCATCAGCGCGGTCCAGGACCAGGTGGTGCCGGACAACACCCTGGCCTGGGTGTGGGTGCGCGGCCTGGA
CGAGCTGTACGCCGAGTGGTCGGAGGTCGTGTCCACGAACTTCCGGGACGCCTCCGGGCCGGCCATGACC
GAGATCGGCGAGCAGCCGTGGGGGCGGGAGTTCGCCCTGCGCGACCCGGCCGGCAACTGCGTGCACTTCG
TGGCCGAGGAGCAGGACTGACACGTGCTACGAGATTTCGATTCCACCGCCGCCTTCTATGAAAGGTTGGG
CTTCGGAATCGTTTTCCGGGACGCCGGCTGGATGATCCTCCAGCGCGGGGATCTCATGCTGGAGTTCTTC
GCCCACCCCAACTTGTTTATTGCAGCTTATAATGGTTACAAATAAAGCAATAGCATCACAAATTTCACAA
ATAAAGCATTTTTTTCACTGCATTCTAGTTGTGGTTTGTCCAAACTCATCAATGTATCTTATCATGTCTG
TATACCGTCGACCTCTAGCTAGAGCTTGGCGTAATCATGGTCATAGCTGTTTCCTGTGTGAAATTGTTAT
CCGCTCACAATTCCACACAACATACGAGCCGGAAGCATAAAGTGTAAAGCCTGGGGTGCCTAATGAGTGA
GCTAACTCACATTAATTGCGTTGCGCTCACTGCCCGCTTTCCAGTCGGGAAACCTGTCGTGCCAGCTGCA
TTAATGAATCGGCCAACGCGCGGGGAGAGGCGGTTTGCGTATTGGGCGCTCTTCCGCTTCCTCGCTCACT
GACTCGCTGCGCTCGGTCGTTCGGCTGCGGCGAGCGGTATCAGCTCACTCAAAGGCGGTAATACGGTTAT
CCACAGAATCAGGGGATAACGCAGGAAAGAACATGTGAGCAAAAGGCCAGCAAAAGGCCAGGAACCGTAA
AAAGGCCGCGTTGCTGGCGTTTTTCCATAGGCTCCGCCCCCCTGACGAGCATCACAAAAATCGACGCTCA
AGTCAGAGGTGGCGAAACCCGACAGGACTATAAAGATACCAGGCGTTTCCCCCTGGAAGCTCCCTCGTGC
GCTCTCCTGTTCCGACCCTGCCGCTTACCGGATACCTGTCCGCCTTTCTCCCTTCGGGAAGCGTGGCGCT
TTCTCATAGCTCACGCTGTAGGTATCTCAGTTCGGTGTAGGTCGTTCGCTCCAAGCTGGGCTGTGTGCAC
GAACCCCCCGTTCAGCCCGACCGCTGCGCCTTATCCGGTAACTATCGTCTTGAGTCCAACCCGGTAAGAC
ACGACTTATCGCCACTGGCAGCAGCCACTGGTAACAGGATTAGCAGAGCGAGGTATGTAGGCGGTGCTAC
AGAGTTCTTGAAGTGGTGGCCTAACTACGGCTACACTAGAAGAACAGTATTTGGTATCTGCGCTCTGCTG
AAGCCAGTTACCTTCGGAAAAAGAGTTGGTAGCTCTTGATCCGGCAAACAAACCACCGCTGGTAGCGGTG
GTTTTTTTGTTTGCAAGCAGCAGATTACGCGCAGAAAAAAAGGATCTCAAGAAGATCCTTTGATCTTTTC
TACGGGGTCTGACGCTCAGTGGAACGAAAACTCACGTTAAGGGATTTTGGTCATGAGATTATCAAAAAGG
ATCTTCACCTAGATCCTTTTAAATTAAAAATGAAGTTTTAAATCAATCTAAAGTATATATGAGTAAACTT
GGTCTGACAGTTACCAATGCTTAATCAGTGAGGCACCTATCTCAGCGATCTGTCTATTTCGTTCATCCAT
AGTTGCCTGACTCCCCGTCGTGTAGATAACTACGATACGGGAGGGCTTACCATCTGGCCCCAGTGCTGCA
ATGATACCGCGAGACCCACGCTCACCGGCTCCAGATTTATCAGCAATAAACCAGCCAGCCGGAAGGGCCG
AGCGCAGAAGTGGTCCTGCAACTTTATCCGCCTCCATCCAGTCTATTAATTGTTGCCGGGAAGCTAGAGT
AAGTAGTTCGCCAGTTAATAGTTTGCGCAACGTTGTTGCCATTGCTACAGGCATCGTGGTGTCACGCTCG
TCGTTTGGTATGGCTTCATTCAGCTCCGGTTCCCAACGATCAAGGCGAGTTACATGATCCCCCATGTTGT
GCAAAAAAGCGGTTAGCTCCTTCGGTCCTCCGATCGTTGTCAGAAGTAAGTTGGCCGCAGTGTTATCACT
CATGGTTATGGCAGCACTGCATAATTCTCTTACTGTCATGCCATCCGTAAGATGCTTTTCTGTGACTGGT
GAGTACTCAACCAAGTCATTCTGAGAATAGTGTATGCGGCGACCGAGTTGCTCTTGCCCGGCGTCAATAC
GGGATAATACCGCGCCACATAGCAGAACTTTAAAAGTGCTCATCATTGGAAAACGTTCTTCGGGGCGAAA
ACTCTCAAGGATCTTACCGCTGTTGAGATCCAGTTCGATGTAACCCACTCGTGCACCCAACTGATCTTCA
GCATCTTTTACTTTCACCAGCGTTTCTGGGTGAGCAAAAACAGGAAGGCAAAATGCCGCAAAAAAGGGAA
TAAGGGCGACACGGAAATGTTGAATACTCATACTCTTCCTTTTTCAATATTATTGAAGCATTTATCAGGG
TTATTGTCTCATGAGCGGATACATATTTGAATGTATTTAGAAAAATAAACAAATAGGGGTTCCGCGCACA
TTTCCCCGAAAAGTGCCACCTGACGTCGACGGATCGGGAGATCTCCCGATCCCCTATGGTGCACTCTCAG
TACAATCTGCTCTGATGCCGCATAGTTAAGCCAGTATCTGCTCCCTGCTTGTGTGTTGGAGGTCGCTGAG
TAGTGCGCGAGCAAAATTTAAGCTACAACAAGGCAAGGCTTGACCGACAATTGCATGAAGAATCTGCTTA
GGGTTAGGCGTTTTGCGCTGCTTCGCGATGTACGGGCCAGATATACGCGTTGACATTGATTAT
Features (pLannotate 1.2.2; 33 found; start..end, strand, type, name):
    369..568     +  promoter       CMV promoter: human cytomegalovirus (CMV) immediate early promoter
    586..766     +  LTR            5' LTR (truncated): truncated 5' long terminal repeat (LTR) from HIV-1
    813..938     +  misc_feature   HIV-1 Ψ: packaging signal of human immunodeficiency virus type 1
    922..1285    +  CDS            HIV-1 gag (fragment): gag protein from human immunodeficiency virus 1; gag
   1431..1664    +  misc_feature   RRE: The Rev response element (RRE) of HIV-1 allows for Rev-dependent mRNA export from the nucleus to the cytoplasm.
   2041..2141    +  CDS            Rev (fragment): human immunodeficiency virus 1 (HIV-1) Rev protein; rev; enhances nuclear export of unspliced and incompletely spliced viral mRNAs
   2191..2308    +  misc_feature   cPPT/CTS: central polypurine tract and central termination sequence of HIV-1
   2365..2635    +  protein_bind   tetracycline response element: contains seven copies of the tetracycline operator tetO tetracycline repressor TetR
   2646..2663    +  misc_feature   MCS (fragment): pUC18/19 multiple cloning site
   2668..2706    +  promoter       minimal CMV promoter: human cytomegalovirus (CMV) immediate early promoter
   2818..3519    +  CDS            dTomato: dTomato is a basic (constitutively fluorescent) orange fluorescent protein published in 2004, derived from Discosoma sp.. It is reported to be a somewhat slowly-maturing dimer with low acid sensitivity.
   3520..4845    +  CDS            Gata2 (fragment): GATA2_MOUSE - Experimental evidence at protein level: Swiss-Prot protein existence level 1. Transcriptional activator which regulates endothelin-1 gene expression in endothelial cells. Binds to the consensus sequence 5'- AGATAG-3'. From Mus musculus (Mouse).
   4861..4879    +  misc_feature   MCS (fragment): pBluescript multiple cloning site
   4879..5467    +  misc_feature   WPRE: woodchuck hepatitis virus posttranscriptional regulatory element
   5404..5985    +  CDS            nef (fragment): NEF_HV1H2 - Experimental evidence at protein level: Swiss-Prot protein existence level 1. Extracellular Nef protein targets CD4(+) T-lymphocytes for apoptosis by interacting with CXCR4 surface receptors. From Human immunodeficiency virus type 1 group M subtype B (isolate HXB2) (HIV-1).
   5992..6172    +  LTR            5' LTR (truncated): truncated 5' long terminal repeat (LTR) from HIV-1
   6204..6428    +  polyA_signal   bGH poly(A) signal: bovine growth hormone polyadenylation signal
   6432..6453    +  promoter       SV40 promoter (fragment): SV40 enhancer and early promoter
   6474..6902    +  rep_origin     f1 ori (sequence partly withheld): f1 bacteriophage origin of replication; arrow indicates direction of (+) strand synthesis
   6916..7245    +  promoter       SV40 promoter: SV40 enhancer and early promoter
   7293..7340    +  promoter       EM7 promoter: synthetic bacterial promoter&nbsp
   7359..7733    +  CDS            BleoR: antibiotic-binding protein; Sh ble from Streptoalloteichus hindustanus; confers resistance to bleomycin, phleomycin, and Zeocin™
   7743..7868    +  CDS            ble (fragment): BLE_KLEPN - Experimental evidence at protein level: Swiss-Prot protein existence level 1. Binding protein with a strong affinity to the bleomycin family of antibiotics. Binds to CL990; an antimitotic-antibiotic compound. From Klebsiella pneumoniae.
   7863..7984    +  polyA_signal   SV40 poly(A) signal: SV40 polyadenylation signal
   8057..8073    -  protein_bind   lac operator: The lac repressor binds to the lac operator to inhibit transcription in E. coli. This inhibition can be relieved by adding lactose or isopropyl-β-D-thiogalactopyranoside (IPTG). lac repressor encoded by lacI
   8081..8111    -  promoter       lac promoter: promoter for the E. coli lac operon
   8126..8147    -  protein_bind   CAP binding site: CAP binding activates transcription in the presence of cAMP. E. coli catabolite activator protein
   8160..8252    -  CDS            lacI (fragment): lac repressor; lacI; The lac repressor binds to the lac operator to inhibit transcription in E. coli. This inhibition can be relieved by adding lactose or isopropyl-β-D-thiogalactopyranoside (IPTG).
   8435..9023    -  rep_origin     ori: high-copy-number ColE1/pMB1/pBR322/pUC origin of replication
   9194..10054   -  CDS            AmpR: β-lactamase; bla; confers resistance to ampicillin, carbenicillin, and related antibiotics
  10055..10159   -  promoter       AmpR promoter: bla
  10218..10270   -  misc_feature   bom (fragment): basis of mobility region from pBR322
  10425..368     +  enhancer       CMV enhancer (across the origin): human cytomegalovirus immediate early enhancer
