[The description below was written by a language model from this plasmid's Addgene catalogue record and pLannotate feature annotations shown in this document.]
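Description:
pFUW-tetO-mCh-Gata2-del-C-ZF(343-379) is a 10.4 kb HIV-1-based lentiviral transfer plasmid on the pFUW-tetO backbone, designed for doxycycline-inducible expression in mammalian cells. It is propagated in E. coli as a high-copy plasmid through a ColE1/pUC-type origin with ampicillin selection (AmpR). An f1 origin is also present. Outside the proviral region, an SV40/EM7-driven BleoR cassette with an SV40 poly(A) signal could confer Zeocin resistance, but it would not be carried into the packaged viral genome.

The viral genome is transcribed from a CMV enhancer/promoter fused to a truncated 5' LTR. It carries the Ψ packaging signal with a gag fragment, the RRE for Rev-dependent nuclear export, and the cPPT/CTS. A WPRE, which enhances transcript expression, sits upstream of the 3' LTR, and a bGH poly(A) signal follows that LTR.

The payload is driven by a tetracycline response element with seven tetO copies joined to a minimal CMV promoter, so expression requires a tetracycline-controlled transactivator supplied separately, plus doxycycline. The open reading frame is a red fluorescent protein placed directly upstream of mouse Gata2. The construct name indicates mCherry ("mCh"), whereas the automated annotation labels this related Discosoma-derived sequence as dTomato. The Gata2 portion lacks the C-terminal zinc finger (amino acids 343-379), consistent with its annotation as a fragment.

The fluorescent tag allows the mutant protein to be visualised in cells. The associated publication concerns GATA2 mitotic bookmarking in definitive haematopoiesis, which suggests the construct serves as a deletion mutant for testing what the C-terminal zinc finger contributes to that behaviour.
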