Addgene plasmid #193069: pFUW-tetO-mCh-Gata2-del-C-ZF(343-379)
Purpose: doxycycline-inducible expression of mouse Gata2 without the C-terminal zinc finger (amino acids 343-379), in mammalian cells
Depositing lab: Filipe Pereira. Depositing organization: Center for Neuroscience and Cell Biology, University of Coimbra. Publication: GATA2 mitotic bookmarking is required for definitive haematopoiesis. Silverio-Alves R, Kurochkin I, Rydstrom A, Vazquez Echegaray C, Haider J, Nicholls M, Rode C, Thelaus L, Lindgren AY, Ferreira AG, Brandao R, Larsson J, de Bruijn MFTR, Martin-Gonzalez J, Pereira CF. Nat Commun. 2023 Aug 14;14(1):4645. doi: 10.1038/s41467-023-40391-x. PubMed 37580379.
Backbone
  Vector backbone: pFUW-tetO
  Vector type: Mammalian Expression, Lentiviral
Growth in bacteria
  Bacterial resistance: Ampicillin, 100 μg/mL
  Growth temperature: 37°C
  Growth strain: NEB Stable
  Copy number: High Copy
Gene/Insert
  Gene/Insert name: mCh-Gata2-del-C-ZF(343-379)
  Species: M. musculus (mouse)
  Promoter: minimal CMV
  Cloning method: Restriction Enzyme; 5′ cloning site NheI (unknown if destroyed); 3′ cloning site BstBI (unknown if destroyed)
  Sequencing primers: 5′ TCCACGCTGTTTTGA
Terms and licenses: Academic/Nonprofit Terms; Industry Terms: Not Available to Industry
How to cite: pFUW-tetO-mCh-Gata2-del-C-ZF(343-379) was a gift from Filipe Pereira (Addgene plasmid # 193069 ; http://n2t.net/addgene:193069 ; RRID:Addgene_193069)
